>Addgene plasmid #1770 | pYESir2HY-puro | addgene full sequence | sequence record 152138 | Addgene NGS results
ACAGTTCCCGCCTCCGTCTGAATTTTTGCTTTCGGTTTGGAACCGAAGCCGCGCGTCTTGTCTGCTGCAG
CGCTGCAGCATCGTTCTGTGTTGTCTCTGTCTGACTGTGTTTCTGTATTTGTCTGAAAATTAGGGCCAGA
CTGTTACCACTCCCTTAAGTTTGACCTTAGGTCACTGGAAAGATGTCGAGCGGATCGCTCACAACCAGTC
GGTAGATGTCAAGAAGAGACGTTGGGTTACCTTCTGCTCTGCAGAATGGCCAACCTTTAACGTCGGATGG
CCGCGAGACGGCACCTTTAACCGAGACCTCATCACCCAGGTTAAGATCAAGGTCTTTTCACCTGGCCCGC
ATGGACACCCAGACCAGGTCCCCTACATCGTGACCTGGGAAGCCTTGGCTTTTGACCCCCCTCCCTGGGT
CAAGCCCTTTGTACACCCTAAGCCTCCGCCTCCTCTTCCTCCATCCGCCCCGTCTCTCCCCCTTGAACCT
CCTCGTTCGACCCCGCCTCGATCCTCCCTTTATCCAGCCCTCACTCCTTCTCTAGGCGCCGGCCGGATCC
ACCATGGCGGACGAGGCGGCCCTCGCCCTTCAGCCCGGCGGCTCCCCCTCGGCGGCGGGGGCCGACAGGG
AGGCCGCGTCGTCCCCCGCCGGGGAGCCGCTCCGCAAGAGGCCGCGGAGAGATGGTCCCGGCCTCGAGCG
GAGCCCGGGCGAGCCCGGTGGGGCGGCCCCAGAGCGTGAGGTGCCGGCGGCGGCCAGGGGCTGCCCGGGT
GCGGCGGCGGCGGCGCTGTGGCGGGAGGCGGAGGCAGAGGCGGCGGCGGCAGGCGGGGAGCAAGAGGCCC
AGGCGACTGCGGCGGCTGGGGAAGGAGACAATGGGCCGGGCCTGCAGGGCCCATCTCGGGAGCCACCGCT
GGCCGACAACTTGTACGACGAAGACGACGACGACGAGGGCGAGGAGGAGGAAGAGGCGGCGGCGGCGGCG
ATTGGGTACCGAGATAACCTTCTGTTCGGTGATGAAATTATCACTAATGGTTTTCATTCCTGTGAAAGTG
ATGAGGAGGATAGAGCCTCACATGCAAGCTCTAGTGACTGGACTCCAAGGCCACGGATAGGTCCATATAC
TTTTGTTCAGCAACATCTTATGATTGGCACAGATCCTCGAACAATTCTTAAAGATTTATTGCCGGAAACA
ATACCTCCACCTGAGTTGGATGATATGACACTGTGGCAGATTGTTATTAATATCCTTTCAGAACCACCAA
AAAGGAAAAAAAGAAAAGATATTAATACAATTGAAGATGCTGTGAAATTACTGCAAGAGTGCAAAAAAAT
TATAGTTCTAACTGGAGCTGGGGTGTCTGTTTCATGTGGAATACCTGACTTCAGGTCAAGGGATGGTATT
TATGCTCGCCTTGCTGTAGACTTCCCAGATCTTCCAGATCCTCAAGCGATGTTTGATATTGAATATTTCA
GAAAAGATCCAAGACCATTCTTCAAGTTTGCAAAGGAAATATATCCTGGACAATTCCAGCCATCTCTCTG
TCACAAATTCATAGCCTTGTCAGATAAGGAAGGAAAACTACTTCGCAACTATACCCAGAACATAGACACG
CTGGAACAGGTTGCGGGAATCCAAAGGATAATTCAGTGTTATGGTTCCTTTGCAACAGCATCTTGCCTGA
TTTGTAAATACAAAGTTGACTGTGAAGCTGTACGAGGAGATATTTTTAATCAGGTAGTTCCTCGATGTCC
TAGGTGCCCAGCTGATGAACCGCTTGCTATCATGAAACCAGAGATTGTGTTTTTTGGTGAAAATTTACCA
GAACAGTTTCATAGAGCCATGAAGTATGACAAAGATGAAGTTGACCTCCTCATTGTTATTGGGTCTTCCC
TCAAAGTAAGACCAGTAGCACTAATTCCAAGTTCCATACCCCATGAAGTGCCTCAGATATTAATTAATAG
AGAACCTTTGCCTCATCTGCATTTTGATGTAGAGCTTCTTGGAGACTGTGATGTCATAATTAATGAATTG
TGTCATAGGTTAGGTGGTGAATATGCCAAACTTTGCTGTAACCCTGTAAAGCTTTCAGAAATTACTGAAA
AACCTCCACGAACACAAAAAGAATTGGCTTATTTGTCAGAGTTGCCACCCACACCTCTTCATGTTTCAGA
AGACTCAAGTTCACCAGAAAGAACTTCACCACCAGATTCTTCAGTGATTGTCACACTTTTAGACCAAGCA
GCTAAGAGTAATGATGATTTAGATGTGTCTGAATCAAAAGGTTGTATGGAAGAAAAACCACAGGAAGTAC
AAACTTCTAGGAATGTTGAAAGTATTGCTGAACAGATGGAAAATCCGGATTTGAAGAATGTTGGTTCTAG
TACTGGGGAGAAAAATGAAAGAACTTCAGTGGCTGGAACAGTGAGAAAATGCTGGCCTAATAGAGTGGCA
AAGGAGCAGATTAGTAGGCGGCTTGATGGTAATCAGTATCTGTTTTTGCCACCAAATCGTTACATTTTCC
ATGGCGCTGAGGTATATTCAGACTCTGAAGATGACGTCTTATCCTCTAGTTCTTGTGGCAGTAACAGTGA
TAGTGGGACATGCCAGAGTCCAAGTTTAGAAGAACCCATGGAGGATGAAAGTGAAATTGAAGAATTCTAC
AATGGCTTAGAAGATGAGCCTGATGTTCCAGAGAGAGCTGGAGGAGCTGGATTTGGGACTGATGGAGATG
ATCAAGAGGCAATTAATGAAGCTATATCTGTGAAACAGGAAGTAACAGACATGAACTATCCATCAAACAA
ATCATAGTGTAATAATTGTGCAGGTACAGGAATTGTTCCACTCTAGACAAGGGCGAATTCGCGGCCGCTA
AATTCAATTCGCCCTATAGTGAGTCGTATTACAATTCACTGGCCGTCGTTTTACAACGTCGTGACTGGGA
AAACCCTGGCGTTACCCAACTTAATCGCCTTGCAGCACATCCCCCTTTCGCCAGCTGGCGTAATAGCGAA
GAGGCCCGCACCGATCGCCCTTCCCAACAGTTGCGCAGCCTATACGTAGGAATTCGCCAGCACAGTGGTC
GACCCTGTGGAATGTGTGTCAGTTAGGGTGTGGAAAGTCCCCAGGCTCCCCAGCAGGCAGAAGTATGCAA
AGCATGCATCTCAATTAGTCAGCAACCAGGTGTGGAAAGTCCCCAGGCTCCCCAGCAGGCAGAAGTATGC
AAAGCATGCATCTCAATTAGTCAGCAACCATAGTCCCGCCCCTAACTCCGCCCATCCCGCCCCTAACTCC
GCCCAGTTCCGCCCATTCTCCGCCCCATGGCTGACTAATTTTTTTTATTTATGCAGAGGCCGAGGCCGCC
TCGGCCTCTGAGCTATTCCAGAAGTAGTGAGGAGGCTTTTTTGGAGGCCTAGGCTTTTGCAAAAAGCTTA
CCATGACCGAGTACAAGCCCACGGTGCGCCTCGCCACCCGCGACGACGTCCCCAGGGCCGTACGCACCCT
CGCCGCCGCGTTCGCCGACTACCCCGCCACGCGCCACACCGTCGATCCGGACCGCCACATCGAGCGGGTC
ACCGAGCTGCAAGAACTCTTCCTCACGCGCGTCGGGCTCGACATCGGCAAGGTGTGGGTCGCGGACGACG
GCGCCGCGGTGGCGGTCTGGACCACGCCGGAGAGCGTCGAAGCGGGGGCGGTGTTCGCCGAGATCGGCCC
GCGCATGGCCGAGTTGAGCGGTTCCCGGCTGGCCGCGCAGCAACAGATGGAAGGCCTCCTGGCGCCGCAC
CGGCCCAAGGAGCCCGCGTGGTTCCTGGCCACCGTCGGCGTCTCGCCCGACCACCAGGGCAAGGGTCTGG
GCAGCGCCGTCGTGCTCCCCGGAGTGGAGGCGGCCGAGCGCGCCGGGGTGCCCGCCTTCCTGGAGACCTC
CGCGCCCCGCAACCTCCCCTTCTACGAGCGGCTCGGCTTCACCGTCACCGCCGACGTCGAGGTGCCCGAA
GGACCGCGCACCTGGTGCATGACCCGCAAGCCCGGTGCCTGACGCCCGCCCCACGACCCGCAGCGCCCGA
CCGAAAGGAGCGCACGACCCCATGCATCGATAAAATAAAAGATTTTATTTAGTCTCCAGAAAAAGGGGGG
AATGAAAGACCCCACCTGTAGGTTTGGCAAGCTAGCTTAAGTAACGCCATTTTGCAAGGCATGGAAAAAT
ACATAACTGAGAATAGAGAAGTTCAGATCAAGGTCAGGAACAGATGGAACAGCTGAATATGGGCCAAACA
GGATATCTGTGGTAAGCAGTTCCTGCCCCGGCTCAGGGCCAAGAACAGATGGAACAGCTGAATATGGGCC
AAACAGGATATCTGTGGTAAGCAGTTCCTGCCCCGGCTCAGGGCCAAGAACAGATGGTCCCCAGATGCGG
TCCAGCCCTCAGCAGTTTCTAGAGAACCATCAGATGTTTCCAGGGTGCCCCAAGGACCTGAAATGACCCT
GTGCCTTATTTGAACTAACCAATCAGTTCGCTTCTCGCTTCTGTTCGCGCGCTTCTGCTCCCCGAGCTCA
ATAAAAGAGCCCACAACCCCTCACTCGGGGCGCCAGTCCTCCGATTGACTGAGTCGCCCGGGTACCCGTG
TATCCAATAAACCCTCTTGCAGTTGCATCCGACTTGTGGTCTCGCTGTTCCTTGGGAGGGTCTCCTCTGA
GTGATTGACTACCCGTCAGCGGGGGTCTTTCACATGCAGCATGTATCAAAATTAATTTGGTTTTTTTTCT
TAAGTATTTACATTAAATGGCCATAGTTGCATTAATGAATCGGCCAACGCGCGGGGAGAGGCGGTTTGCG
TATTGGGCGCTCTTCCGCTTCCTCGCTCACTGACTCGCTGCGCTCGGTCGTTCGGCTGCGGCGAGCGGTA
TCAGCTCACTCAAAGGCGGTAATACGGTTATCCACAGAATCAGGGGATAACGCAGGAAAGAACATGTGAG
CAAAAGGCCAGCAAAAGGCCAGGAACCGTAAAAAGGCCGCGTTGCTGGCGTTTTTCCATAGGCTCCGCCC
CCCTGACGAGCATCACAAAAATCGACGCTCAAGTCAGAGGTGGCGAAACCCGACAGGACTATAAAGATAC
CAGGCGTTTCCCCCTGGAAGCTCCCTCGTGCGCTCTCCTGTTCCGACCCTGCCGCTTACCGGATACCTGT
CCGCCTTTCTCCCTTCGGGAAGCGTGGCGCTTTCTCATAGCTCACGCTGTAGGTATCTCAGTTCGGTGTA
GGTCGTTCGCTCCAAGCTGGGCTGTGTGCACGAACCCCCCGTTCAGCCCGACCGCTGCGCCTTATCCGGT
AACTATCGTCTTGAGTCCAACCCGGTAAGACACGACTTATCGCCACTGGCAGCAGCCACTGGTAACAGGA
TTAGCAGAGCGAGGTATGTAGGCGGTGCTACAGAGTTCTTGAAGTGGTGGCCTAACTACGGCTACACTAG
AAGAACAGTATTTGGTATCTGCGCTCTGCTGAAGCCAGTTACCTTCGGAAAAAGAGTTGGTAGCTCTTGA
TCCGGCAAACAAACCACCGCTGGTAGCGGTGGTTTTTTTGTTTGCAAGCAGCAGATTACGCGCAGAAAAA
AAGGATCTCAAGAAGATCCTTTGATCTTTTCTACGGGGTCTGACGCTCAGTGGAACGAAAACTCACGTTA
AGGGATTTTGGTCATGAGATTATCAAAAAGGATCTTCACCTAGATCCTTTTGCGGCCGCAAATCAATCTA
AAGTATATATGAGTAAACTTGGTCTGACAGTTACCAATGCTTAATCAGTGAGGCACCTATCTCAGCGATC
TGTCTATTTCGTTCATCCATAGTTGCCTGACTCCCCGTCGTGTAGATAACTACGATACGGGAGGGCTTAC
CATCTGGCCCCAGTGCTGCAATGATACCGCGAGACCCACGCTCACCGGCTCCAGATTTATCAGCAATAAA
CCAGCCAGCCGGAAGGGCCGAGCGCAGAAGTGGTCCTGCAACTTTATCCGCCTCCATCCAGTCTATTAAT
TGTTGCCGGGAAGCTAGAGTAAGTAGTTCGCCAGTTAATAGTTTGCGCAACGTTGTTGCCATTGCTACAG
GCATCGTGGTGTCACGCTCGTCGTTTGGTATGGCTTCATTCAGCTCCGGTTCCCAACGATCAAGGCGAGT
TACATGATCCCCCATGTTGTGCAAAAAAGCGGTTAGCTCCTTCGGTCCTCCGATCGTTGTCAGAAGTAAG
TTGGCCGCAGTGTTATCACTCATGGTTATGGCAGCACTGCATAATTCTCTTACTGTCATGCCATCCGTAA
GATGCTTTTCTGTGACTGGTGAGTACTCAACCAAGTCATTCTGAGAATAGTGTATGCGGCGACCGAGTTG
CTCTTGCCCGGCGTCAATACGGGATAATACCGCGCCACATAGCAGAACTTTAAAAGTGCTCATCATTGGA
AAACGTTCTTCGGGGCGAAAACTCTCAAGGATCTTACCGCTGTTGAGATCCAGTTCGATGTAACCCACTC
GTGCACCCAACTGATCTTCAGCATCTTTTACTTTCACCAGCGTTTCTGGGTGAGCAAAAACAGGAAGGCA
AAATGCCGCAAAAAAGGGAATAAGGGCGACACGGAAATGTTGAATACTCATACTCTTCCTTTTTCAATAT
TATTGAAGCATTTATCAGGGTTATTGTCTCATGAGCGGATACATATTTGAATGTATTTAGAAAAATAAAC
AAATAGGGGTTCCGCGCACATTTCCCCGAAAAGTGCCACCTGCAGCCTGAATATGGGCCAAACAGGATAT
CTGTGGTAAGCAGTTCCTGCCCCGGCTCAGGGCCAAGAACAGATGGAACAGCTGAATATGGGCCAAACAG
GATATCTGTGGTAAGCAGTTCCTGCCCCGGCTCAGGGCCAAGAACAGATGGTCCCCAGATGCGGTCCAGC
CCTCAGCAGTTTCTAGAGAACCATCAGATGTTTCCAGGGTGCCCCAAGGACCTGAAATGACCCTGTGCCT
TATTTGAACTAACCAATCAGTTCGCTTCTCGCTTCTGTTCGCGCGCTTCTGCTCCCCGAGCTCAATAAAA
GAGCCCACAACCCCTCACTCGGGGCGCCAGTCCTCCGATTGACTGAGTCGCCCGGGTACCCGTGTATCCA
ATAAACCCTCTTGCAGTTGCATCCGACTTGTGGTCTCGCTGTTCCTTGGGAGGGTCTCCTCTGAGTGATT
GACTACCCGTCAGCGGGGGTCTTTCATTTGGGGGCTCGTCCGGGATCGGGAGACCCCTGCCCAGGGACCA
CCGACCCACCACCGGGAGGCAAGCTGGCCAGCAACTTATCTGTGTCTGTCCGATTGTCTAGTGTCTATGA
CTGATTTTATGCGCCTGCGTCGGTACTAGTTAGCTAACTAGCTCTGTATCTGGCGGACCCGTGGTGGAAC
TGACGAGTTCTGAACACCCGGCCGCAACCCTGGGAGACGTCCCAGGGACTTTGGGGGCCGTTTTTGTGGC
CCGACCTGAGGAAGGGAGTCGATGTGGAATCCGACCCCGTCAGGATATGTGGTTCTGGTAGGAGACGAGA
ACCTAAA
Features (pLannotate 1.2.2; 14 found; start..end, strand, type, name):
    134..550     +  CDS            gag (truncated): truncated Moloney murine leukemia virus (MMLV) gag gene lacking the start codon
    564..2807    +  CDS            SIRT1: human NAD+-dependent protein deacetylase sirtuin-1 homolog of budding yeast Sir2
   2883..2901    -  promoter       T7 promoter: promoter for bacteriophage T7 RNA polymerase
   2904..3051    +  CDS            lacZα (fragment): LacZα fragment of β-galactosidase; lacZ fragment
   3094..3423    +  promoter       SV40 promoter: SV40 enhancer and early promoter
   3433..4032    +  CDS            PuroR: puromycin N-acetyltransferase; pac from Streptomyces alboniger; confers resistance to puromycin
   4131..4252    +  LTR            3' LTR (ΔU3) (fragment): self-inactivating 3' long terminal repeat (LTR) from Moloney murine leukemia virus
   4253..4722    +  LTR            LTR: long terminal repeat from Moloney murine leukemia virus
   4788..4840    -  CDS            lacI (fragment): lac repressor; lacI; The lac repressor binds to the lac operator to inhibit transcription in E. coli. This inhibition can be relieved by adding lactose or isopropyl-β-D-thiogalactopyranoside (IPTG).
   5023..5611    -  rep_origin     ori: high-copy-number ColE1/pMB1/pBR322/pUC origin of replication
   5771..6631    -  CDS            AmpR: β-lactamase; bla; confers resistance to ampicillin, carbenicillin, and related antibiotics
   6632..6736    -  promoter       AmpR promoter: bla
   6767..7236    +  LTR            LTR: long terminal repeat from Moloney murine leukemia virus
   7360..67      +  misc_feature   MESV Ψ (fragment) (across the origin): packaging signal of murine embryonic stem cell virus
