[The description below was written by a language model from this plasmid's Addgene catalogue record and pLannotate feature annotations shown in this document.]
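Description:
pYESir2HY-puro is a Moloney murine leukemia virus-based retroviral expression vector built on the pBABE-puro backbone, designed to deliver a mutant human SIRT1 (hSir2) cDNA into mammalian cells. In bacteria it is maintained as a high-copy plasmid through a ColE1/pUC-type origin and selected with ampicillin via the β-lactamase gene.

The proviral cassette is flanked by MMLV long terminal repeats. The 5′ LTR is followed by a packaging signal (annotated as an MESV Ψ fragment spanning the sequence origin) and a truncated gag segment lacking its start codon, which together promote efficient encapsidation of the genomic RNA when the plasmid is introduced into a packaging cell line. The roughly 2.5 kb SIRT1 insert, cloned between the BamHI and SnaBI sites, sits directly downstream of gag. No separate internal promoter is annotated for it, consistent with the pBABE design in which the 5′ LTR drives the inserted gene. Short T7 promoter and lacZα fragments after the coding region appear to be remnants carried over from an earlier cloning vector. An SV40 enhancer/early promoter then drives the puromycin N-acetyltransferase gene, allowing selection of stably transduced cells, before the 3′ LTR closes the provirus.

The insert carries the H363Y substitution, changing histidine 363 to tyrosine, which the record describes as dominant negative. The associated publication concerns SIRT1 acting as an NAD-dependent p53 deacetylase, so the construct is suited to stable expression of this mutant to interfere with endogenous SIRT1 function, typically alongside a wild-type counterpart for comparison.
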