Addgene plasmid #1770: pYESir2HY-puro
Depositing lab: Bob Weinberg. Depositing organization: Whitehead Institute for Biomedical Research. Publication: hSIR2(SIRT1) functions as an NAD-dependent p53 deacetylase. Vaziri H, Dessain SK, Ng Eaton E, Imai SI, Frye RA, Pandita TK, Guarente L, Weinberg RA. Cell 2001 Oct 19;107(2):149-59. 10.1016/S0092-8674(01)00527-X PubMed 11672523.
Backbone
  Vector backbone: pBABE-puro
  Backbone size w/o insert (bp): 5169
  Vector type: Mammalian Expression, Retroviral
  Selectable markers: Puromycin
Growth in bacteria
  Bacterial resistance: Ampicillin, 100 μg/mL
  Growth temperature: 37°C
  Growth strain: DH5alpha
  Copy number: High Copy
Gene/Insert
  Gene/Insert name: Sir2 (alt name: silent information regulator)
  Species: H. sapiens (human)
  Insert size (bp): 2500
  Mutation: H363Y, residue 363 changed from histidine to tyrosine, dominant negative
  Entrez Gene: SIRT1 (a.k.a. SIR2, SIR2L1, SIR2alpha)
  Cloning method: Restriction Enzyme; 5′ cloning site BamHI (not destroyed); 3′ cloning site SnaBI (not destroyed)
  Sequencing primers: 5′ pBABE 5'
Terms and licenses: Academic/Nonprofit Terms; Industry Terms: Not Available to Industry
Depositor comments: SspI site in Amp gene.
How to cite: pYESir2HY-puro was a gift from Bob Weinberg (Addgene plasmid # 1770 ; http://n2t.net/addgene:1770 ; RRID:Addgene_1770)
