>Addgene plasmid #1770 | pYESir2HY-puro | addgene partial sequence | sequence record 16548 | 1770 with pbabe5
GAGGCGGCCCTCGCCCTTCAGCCCGGCGGCTCCCCCTCGGCGGCGGGGGCCGACAGGGAGGCCGCGTCGT
CCCCCGCCGGGGAGCCGCTCCGCAAGAGGCCGCGGAGAGATGGTCCCGGCCTCGAGCGGAGCCCGGGCGA
GCCCGGTGGGGCGGCCCCAGAGCGTGAGGTGCCGGCGGCGGCCAGGGGCTGCCCGGGTGCGGCGGCGGCG
GCGCTGTGGCGGGAGGCGGAGGCAGAGGCGGCGGCGGCAGGCGGGGAGCAAGAGGCCCAGGCGACTGCGG
CGGCTGGGGAAGGAGACAATGGGCCGGGCCTGCAGGGCCCATCTCGGGAGCCACCGCTGGCCGACAACTT
GTACGACGAAGACGACGACGACGAGGGCGAGGAGGAGGAAGAGGCGGCGGCGGCGGCGATTGGGTACCGA
GATAACCTTCTGTTCGGTGATGAAATTATCACTAATGGTTTTCATTCCTGTGAAAGTGATGAGGAGGATA
GAGCCTCACATGCAAGCTCTAGTGACTGGACTCCAAGGCCACGGATAGGTCCATATACTTTTGTTCAGCA
ACATCTTATGATTGGCACAGATCCTCGAACAATTCTTAAAGATTTATTGCCGGAAACAATACCTCCACCT
GAGTTGGATGATATGACACTGTGGCAGATTGTTATTAATATCCTTTCAGAACCACCAAAAAGGAAAAAAA
GAAAAGATATTAATACAATTGAAGATGCTGTGAAATTACTGCAAGAGTGCAAAAAAATTATAGTTCTAAC
TGGAGCTGGG
